Addgene plasmid #197971: pDARMO_CMVT_N_FLAG_UBA6
Purpose: Mammalian cell expression of FLAG-UBA6
Depositing lab: Eric Fischer. Depositing organization: Dana-Farber Cancer Institute. Publication: Structures of BIRC6-client complexes provide a mechanism of SMAC-mediated release of caspases. Hunkeler M, Jin CY, Fischer ES. Science. 2023 Mar 17;379(6637):1105-1111. doi: 10.1126/science.ade5750. Epub 2023 Feb 9. PubMed 36758104.
Backbone
  Vector backbone: pDARMO_CMVT_N_FLAG
  Vector type: Mammalian Expression
Growth in bacteria
  Bacterial resistance: Ampicillin, 100 μg/mL
  Growth temperature: 37°C
  Growth strain: DH5alpha
  Copy number: High Copy
Gene/Insert
  Gene/Insert name: UBA6
  Species: H. sapiens (human)
  Insert size (bp): 3156
  Entrez Gene: UBA6 (a.k.a. E1-L2, MOP-4, UBE1L2)
  Tag / fusion protein: FLAG (N terminal on insert)
  Cloning method: Gibson Cloning
Terms and licenses: Academic/Nonprofit Terms; Industry Terms: Not Available to Industry
Depositor comments: Electroporation recommended. Gentamicin selection should not be applied. Please visit https://www.biorxiv.org/content/10.1101/2022.08.19.504532v1 for bioRxiv preprint.
How to cite: pDARMO_CMVT_N_FLAG_UBA6 was a gift from Eric Fischer (Addgene plasmid # 197971 ; http://n2t.net/addgene:197971 ; RRID:Addgene_197971)
