[The description below was written by a language model from this plasmid's Addgene catalogue record and pLannotate feature annotations shown in this document.]
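Description:
pDARMO_CMVT_N_FLAG_UBA6 is an 8.1 kb mammalian expression plasmid built on the pDARMO_CMVT_N_FLAG backbone to produce human UBA6 carrying an N-terminal FLAG tag. It is maintained in E. coli through a high-copy ColE1/pUC-type origin and selected with ampicillin via the β-lactamase gene. The plasmid also contains a gentamicin acetyltransferase gene driven by the class 1 integron Pc promoter, but the depositor explicitly notes that gentamicin selection should not be applied.

Expression is driven by the human cytomegalovirus immediate-early enhancer and promoter. Downstream of these lie sequences annotated as adenovirus-derived leader and splice elements and fragments of a chimeric adenovirus/immunoglobulin intron. An automated hit to adenoviral preterminal protein on the opposite strand in this region probably reflects the same adenoviral leader sequence rather than a functional coding region. The 3,156 bp UBA6 open reading frame, inserted by Gibson cloning, follows the FLAG epitope. A short fragment matching a mouse IgH signal sequence is also annotated just upstream of the tag, and its role is not explained in the record. A WPRE fragment and the bovine growth hormone polyadenylation signal follow the insert, supporting transcript stability and 3′ end processing.

The expression cassette and gentamicin marker sit between Tn7L and Tn7R mini-transposon ends. This arrangement is typical of vectors designed for Tn7 transposition into a bacmid, though the record states only mammalian expression as the purpose. UBA6 is an alternative E1 enzyme that activates ubiquitin and is required for FAT10 conjugation. The construct was deposited alongside structural work on BIRC6–client complexes, and the FLAG tag allows detection or affinity purification of the expressed protein.
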