Features (pLannotate 1.2.2; 18 found; start..end, strand, type, name):
      3..49      +  CDS            IgH signal sequence (fragment): signal sequence from the mouse immunoglobulin heavy chain variable region
    105..128     +  CDS            FLAG: FLAG® epitope tag, followed by an enterokinase cleavage site
    177..3332    +  CDS            UBA6: UBA6_HUMAN - Also known as MOP4, UBE1L2. Experimental evidence at protein level: Swiss-Prot protein existence level 1. Activates ubiquitin by first adenylating its C-terminal glycine residue with ATP, and thereafter linking this residue to the side chain of a cysteine residue in E1, yielding a ubiquitin-E1 thioester and free AMP. Specific for ubiquitin, does not activate ubiquitin-like peptides. Differs from UBE1 in its specificity for substrate E2 charging. Does not charge cell cycle E2s, such as CDC34. Essential for embryonic development. Required for UBD/FAT10 conjugation. Isoform 2 may pla
   3374..3915    +  misc_feature   WPRE (fragment): woodchuck hepatitis virus posttranscriptional regulatory element
   3929..4040    +  polyA_signal   bGH poly(A) signal: bovine growth hormone polyadenylation signal
   4184..4212    +  promoter       Pc promoter: intI1 (promoter lies within the coding sequence); class 1 integron promoter
   4382..4915    +  CDS            GmR: gentamycin acetyltransferase; aacC1; confers resistance to gentamycin
   4982..5205    +  mobile_element Tn7R: mini-Tn7 element (right end of the Tn7 transposon) Tn7
   5269..5857    -  rep_origin     ori: high-copy-number ColE1/pMB1/pBR322/pUC origin of replication
   5896..6756    -  CDS            AmpR: β-lactamase; bla; confers resistance to ampicillin, carbenicillin, and related antibiotics
   6757..6828    -  promoter       AmpR promoter: bla
   6853..7018    +  mobile_element Tn7L: mini-Tn7 element (left end of the Tn7 transposon) Tn7
   7051..7415    +  enhancer       CMV enhancer: human cytomegalovirus immediate early enhancer
   7416..7619    +  promoter       CMV promoter: human cytomegalovirus (CMV) immediate early promoter
   7684..7722    +  misc_feature   Ad SA (fragment): adenovirus major late transcript splice acceptor (Friedrich and Soriano, 1991)
   7755..7964    -  CDS            PTP (fragment): TERM_ADE02 - Experimental evidence at protein level: Swiss-Prot protein existence level 1. Protein covalently bound to the viral DNA that acts as a primer for viral genomic replication by DNA strand displacement. Assembles on the viral origin of replication in an initiation complex with viral polymerase, DBP, host NFIA and host POU2F1/OCT1. During initiation, the polymerase covalently couples the first dCTP with Ser- 580 of pTP. The terminal protein stimulates the template activity over 20 fold compared to protein-free templates. Neo-synthesized viral genomes are linked to two preterminal prot
   7995..8084    +  intron         chimeric intron (fragment): chimera between introns from adenovirus and immunoglobulin heavy chain genes
   8084..8100    +  intron         chimeric intron (fragment): chimera between introns from adenovirus and immunoglobulin heavy chain genes
>Addgene plasmid #197971 | pDARMO_CMVT_N_FLAG_UBA6 | addgene full sequence | sequence record 389120 | Addgene NGS Result
GAGTGACAATGACATCCACTTTGCCTTTCTCTCCACAGGTGTCCACTCCCAGGTCCAAAGTTGGCCAGGC
CTAGTTGGCCAGGCCTAGTGCCGCCACCATGGGTGATTACAAGGATGACGATGACAAGGGCGGTGGTAGC
GGTGGGCTGGAAGTTCTGTTCCAGGGGCCCGGATCCATGGAAGGATCCGAGCCTGTGGCCGCCCATCAGG
GGGAAGAGGCGTCCTGTTCTTCCTGGGGGACTGGCAGCACAAATAAAAATTTGCCCATTATGTCAACAGC
ATCTGTGGAAATCGATGATGCATTGTATAGTCGACAGAGGTACGTTCTTGGAGACACAGCAATGCAGAAG
ATGGCCAAGTCCCATGTTTTCTTAAGTGGGATGGGTGGTCTTGGTTTGGAAATTGCAAAGAATCTTGTTC
TTGCAGGGATTAAGGCAGTTACAATTCATGATACAGAAAAATGCCAAGCATGGGATCTAGGAACCAACTT
CTTTCTCAGTGAAGATGATGTTGTTAATAAGAGAAACAGGGCTGAAGCTGTACTTAAACATATTGCAGAA
CTAAATCCATACGTTCATGTCACATCATCTTCTGTTCCTTTCAATGAGACCACAGATCTCTCCTTTTTAG
ATAAATACCAGTGTGTAGTATTGACTGAGATGAAACTTCCATTGCAGAAGAAGATCAATGACTTTTGCCG
TTCTCAGTGCCCTCCAATTAAGTTTATCAGTGCAGATGTACATGGAATTTGGTCAAGGTTATTTTGTGAT
TTCGGTGATGAATTTGAAGTTTTAGATACAACAGGAGAAGAACCAAAAGAAATTTTCATTTCAAACATAA
CGCAAGCAAATCCTGGCATTGTTACTTGCCTTGAAAATCATCCTCACAAACTGGAGACAGGACAATTCCT
AACATTTCGAGAAATTAATGGAATGACAGGTTTAAATGGATCTATACAACAAATAACGGTGATATCGCCA
TTTTCTTTTAGTATTGGTGACACCACAGAACTGGAACCATATTTACATGGAGGCATAGCTGTCCAAGTTA
AGACTCCTAAAACAGTTTTTTTTGAATCACTGGAGAGGCAGTTAAAACATCCAAAGTGCCTTATTGTGGA
TTTTAGCAACCCTGAGGCACCTTTAGAGATTCACACAGCTATGCTTGCCTTGGACCAGTTTCAGGAGAAA
TACAGTCGCAAGCCAAATGTTGGATGCCAACAAGATTCAGAAGAACTGTTGAAACTAGCAACATCTATAA
GTGAAACCTTGGAAGAGAAGCCTGATGTAAATGCTGACATTGTGCATTGGCTCTCTTGGACTGCCCAAGG
CTTTTTATCTCCACTTGCTGCAGCAGTAGGAGGTGTTGCCAGCCAAGAAGTATTGAAAGCTGTAACAGGA
AAATTTTCTCCTTTGTGCCAGTGGTTATATCTTGAAGCAGCAGATATTGTTGAATCACTAGGCAAACCTG
AATGTGAAGAATTTCTCCCACGAGGAGATAGATATGATGCCTTAAGAGCTTGCATTGGAGACACTTTGTG
TCAGAAACTGCAAAATTTAAACATCTTCTTAGTAGGGTGTGGAGCCATAGGCTGTGAAATGTTGAAAAAT
TTTGCTTTACTTGGTGTTGGCACAAGCAAAGAGAAAGGAATGATTACAGTTACAGATCCTGACTTGATAG
AGAAATCCAACTTAAATAGACAGTTCCTATTTCGTCCTCATCACATACAGAAACCTAAAAGCTACACTGC
TGCTGATGCTACTCTGAAAATAAATTCTCAAATAAAGATAGATGCACACCTGAACAAAGTATGTCCAACC
ACTGAGACCATTTACAATGATGAGTTCTATACTAAACAAGATGTAATTATTACAGCATTAGATAATGTGG
AAGCCAGGAGATACGTAGACAGTCGTTGCTTAGCAAATCTAAGGCCTCTTTTAGATTCTGGAACAATGGG
CACTAAGGGACACACTGAAGTTATTGTACCGCATTTGACTGAGTCTTACAATAGTCATCGGGATCCCCCA
GAAGAGGAAATACCATTTTGTACTCTAAAATCCTTTCCAGCTGCTATTGAACATACCATACAGTGGGCAA
GAGATAAGTTTGAAAGTTCCTTTTCCCACAAACCTTCATTGTTTAACAAATTTTGGCAAACCTATTCATC
TGCAGAAGAAGTCTTACAGAAGATACAGAGTGGACACAGTTTAGAAGGCTGTTTTCAAGTTATAAAGTTA
CTTAGCAGAAGACCTAGAAATTGGTCCCAGTGTGTAGAATTAGCAAGATTAAAGTTTGAAAAATATTTTA
ACCATAAGGCTCTTCAGCTTCTTCACTGTTTCCCTCTGGACATACGATTAAAAGATGGCAGTTTATTTTG
GCAGTCACCAAAGAGGCCACCCTCTCCAATAAAATTTGATTTAAATGAGCCTTTGCACCTCAGTTTCCTT
CAGAATGCTGCAAAACTATATGCTACAGTATATTGTATTCCATTTGCAGAAGAGGACTTATCAGCAGATG
CCCTCTTGAATATTCTTTCAGAAGTAAAGATTCAGGAATTCAAGCCTTCCAATAAGGTTGTTCAAACAGA
TGAAACTGCAAGGAAACCAGACCATGTTCCTATTAGCAGTGAAGATGAGAGGAATGCAATTTTCCAACTA
GAAAAGGCTATTTTATCTAATGAAGCCACCAAAAGTGACCTTCAGATGGCAGTGCTTTCATTTGAAAAAG
ATGATGATCATAATGGACACATAGATTTCATCACAGCTGCATCAAATCTTCGTGCCAAAATGTACAGCAT
TGAACCAGCTGACCGTTTCAAAACAAAGCGCATAGCTGGTAAAATTATACCTGCTATAGCAACAACCACT
GCTACAGTTTCTGGCTTGGTTGCCTTGGAGATGATCAAAGTAACTGGTGGCTATCCATTTGAAGCTTACA
AAAATTGTTTTCTTAACTTAGCCATTCCAATTGTAGTATTTACAGAGACAACTGAAGTAAGGAAAACTAA
AATCAGAAATGGAATATCATTTACAATTTGGGATCGATGGACCGTACATGGAAAAGAAGATTTCACCCTC
TTGGATTTCATAAATGCAGTCAAAGAGAAGTATGGAATTGAGCCAACAATGGTGGTACAGGGAGTCAAAA
TGCTTTATGTTCCTGTAATGCCTGGTCATGCAAAAAGATTGAAGTTAACAATGCATAAACTTGTAAAACC
TACTACTGAAAAGAAATATGTGGATCTTACTGTGTCATTTGCTCCAGACATTGATGGAGATGAAGATTTG
CCGGGACCTCCAGTAAGATACTACTTCAGTCATGACACTGATTGATGATAATGGCCTGTGGCCGTAATGG
CCTGTGGCCGTAAAATCAACCTCTGGATTACAAAATTTGTGAAAGATTGACTGGTATTCTTAACTATGTT
GCTCCTTTTACGCTATGTGGATACGCTGCTTTAATGCCTTTGTATCATGCTATTGCTTCCCGTATGGCTT
TCATTTTCTCCTCCTTGTATAAATCCTGGTTGCTGTCTCTTTATGAGGAGTTGTGGCCCGTTGTCAGGCA
ACGTGGCGTGGTGTGCACTGTGTTTGCTGACGCAACCCCCACTGGTTGGGGCATTGCCACCACCTGTCAG
CTCCTTTCCGGGACTTTCGCTTTCCCCCTCCCTATTGCCACGGCGGAACTCAGTGCCGCCTGCCTTGCCC
GCTGCTGGACAGGGGCTCGGCTGTTGGGCACTGACAATTCCGTGGTGTTGTCGGGGAAATCATCGTCCTT
TCCTTGGCTGCTCGCCTGTGTTGCCACCTGGATTCTGCGCGGGACGTCCTTCTGCTACGTCCCTTCGGCC
CTCAATCCAGCGGACCTTCCTTCCCGCGGCCTGCTGCCGGCTCTGCGGCCTCTTCCGCGGCTTCGAGATC
TGCCTCGACTGTGCCTTCTAGTTGCCAGCCATCTGTTGTTTGCCCCTCCCCCGTGCCTTCCTTGACCCTG
GAAGGTGCCACTCCCACTGTCCTTTCCTAATAAAATGAGGAAATTGCATCAAATTGTCTGAGTAGGTGTC
ATTCTATTCTGGGGGGTGGGGTGGGGCAGGACAGCAAGGGGGAGGATTGGGCAGACAATAGCAGGCATGC
TGGGGACTCGAGTTAAGGGCGAATCGCTGGGACGCCCGAACGGTGGCTACTCGTTGACATAAGCCTGTTC
GGTTCGTAAACTGTAATGCAAGTAGCGTATGCGCTCACGCAACTGGTCCAGAACCTTGACCGAACGCAGC
GGTGGTAACGGCGCAGTGGCGGTTTTCATGGCTTGTTATGACTGTTTTTTTGTACAGTCTATGCCTCGGG
CATCCAAGCAGCAAGCGCGTTACGCCGTGGGTCGATGTTTGATGTTATGGAGCAGCAACGATGTTACGCA
GCAGGGCAGTCGCCCTAAAACAAAGTTAGGTGGCTCAAGTATGGGCATCATTCGTACATGTAGGCTCGGC
CCTGACCAAGTCAAATCCATGCGGGCTGCTCTTGATCTTTTCGGTCGTGAGTTCGGTGATGTAGCCACCT
ACTCCCAACATCAGCCGGACTCCGATTACCTCGGGAACTTGCTCCGTAGTAAGACATTTATTGCGCTTGC
TGCCTTCGACCAAGAAGCGGTTGTTGGCGCTCTCGCGGCTTACGTTCTGCCCAAGTTTGAGCAGCCGCGT
AGTGAGATCTATATCTATGATCTCGCAGTCTCCGGCGAGCACCGGAGGCAGGGCATTGCCACCGCGCTCA
TCAATCTCCTCAAGCATGAGGCCAACGCGCTTGGTGCTTATGTGATCTACGTGCAAGCAGATTACGGTGA
CGATCCCGCAGTGGCTCTCTATACAAAGTTGGGCATACGGGAAGAAGTGATGCACTTTGATATCGACCCA
AGTACCGCCACCTAACAATTCGTTCAAGCCGAGATCGGCTTCCCGGCCGCGGAGTTGTTCGGTAAATTGT
CACAACGCCGCGAATATAGTCTTTACATGCCCTTGGCCACGCCCCTCTTTAATACGACGGGCAATTTGCA
CTTCAGAAAATGAAGAGTTTGCTTTAGCCATAACAAAAGTCCAGTATGCTTTTTCACAGCATAACTGGAC
TGATTTCAGTTTACAACTATTCTGTCTAGTTTAAGACTTTATTGTCATAGTTTAGATCTATTTTGTTCAG
TTTAAGACTTTATTGTCCGCCCACACCCGCTTACGCAGGGCATCTGCGCATCCACAGGAAGCCGTAAAAA
GGCCGCGTTGCTGGCGTTTTTCCATAGGCTCCGCCCCCCTGACGAGCATCACAAAAATCGACGCTCAAGT
CAGAGGTGGCGAAACCCGACAGGACTATAAAGATACCAGGCGTTTCCCCCTGGAAGCTCCCTCGTGCGCT
CTCCTGTTCCGACCCTGCCGCTTACCGGATACCTGTCCGCCTTTCTCCCTTCGGGAAGCGTGGCGCTTTC
TCATAGCTCACGCTGTAGGTATCTCAGTTCGGTGTAGGTCGTTCGCTCCAAGCTGGGCTGTGTGCACGAA
CCCCCCGTTCAGCCCGACCGCTGCGCCTTATCCGGTAACTATCGTCTTGAGTCCAACCCGGTAAGACACG
ACTTATCGCCACTGGCAGCAGCCACTGGTAACAGGATTAGCAGAGCGAGGTATGTAGGCGGTGCTACAGA
GTTCTTGAAGTGGTGGCCTAACTACGGCTACACTAGAAGAACAGTATTTGGTATCTGCGCTCTGCTGAAG
CCAGTTACCTTCGGAAAAAGAGTTGGTAGCTCTTGATCCGGCAAACAAACCACCGCTGGTAGCGGTGGTT
TTTTTGTTTGCAAGCAGCAGATTACGCGCAGAAAAAAAGGATCTCAAGAAGATCCTTTGATCTTTTCTAC
GGGGTCTGACGCTTATTACCAATGCTTAATCAGTGAGGCACCTATCTCAGCGATCTGTCTATTTCGTTCA
TCCATAGTTGCCTGACTCCCCGTCGTGTAGATAACTACGATACGGGAGGGCTTACCATCTGGCCCCAGTG
CTGCAATGATACCGCGTGACCCACGCTCACCGGCTCCAGATTTATCAGCAATAAACCAGCCAGCCGGAAG
GGCCGAGCGCAGAAGTGGTCCTGCAACTTTATCCGCCTCCATCCAGTCTATTAATTGTTGCCGGGAAGCT
AGAGTAAGTAGTTCGCCAGTTAATAGTTTGCGCAACGTTGTTGCCATTGCTACAGGCATCGTGGTGTCAC
GCTCGTCGTTTGGTATGGCTTCATTCAGCTCCGGTTCCCAACGATCAAGGCGAGTTACATGATCCCCCAT
GTTGTGCAAAAAAGCGGTTAGCTCCTTCGGTCCTCCGATCGTTGTCAGAAGTAAGTTGGCCGCAGTGTTA
TCACTCATGGTTATGGCAGCACTGCATAATTCTCTTACTGTCATGCCATCCGTAAGATGCTTTTCTGTGA
CTGGTGAGTACTCAACCAAGTCATTCTGAGAATAGTGTATGCGGCGACCGAGTTGCTCTTGCCCGGCGTC
AATACGGGATAATACCGCGCCACATAGCAGAACTTTAAAAGTGCTCATCATTGGAAAACGTTCTTCGGGG
CGAAAACTCTCAAGGATCTTACCGCTGTTGAGATCCAGTTCGATGTAACCCACTCGTGCACCCAACTGAT
CTTCAGCATCTTTTACTTTCACCAGCGTTTCTGGGTGAGCAAAAACAGGAAGGCAAAATGCCGCAAAAAA
GGGAATAAGGGCGACACGGAAATGTTGAATACTCATACTCTTCCTTTTTCAATATTATTGAAGCATTTAT
CAGGGTTATTGTCTCATGAGCGGATACATATTTGAATGTATTTAGGACCCAAGTCAACCGGTTGTGGGCG
GACAAAATAGTTGGGAACTGGGAGGGGTGGAAATGGAGTTTTTAAGGATTATTTAGGGAAGAGTGACAAA
ATAGATGGGAACTGGGTGTAGCGTCGTAAGCTAATACGAAAATTAAAAATGACAAAATAGTTTGGAACTA
GATTTCACTTATCTGGTTCAGCCTGCGGTCCGGATTCGCCCTTAAGCTAGCTAGTTATTAATAGTAATCA
ATTACGGGGTCATTAGTTCATAGCCCATATATGGAGTTCCGCGTTACATAACTTACGGTAAATGGCCCGC
CTGGCTGACCGCCCAACGACCCCCGCCCATTGACGTCAATAATGACGTATGTTCCCATAGTAACGCCAAT
AGGGACTTTCCATTGACGTCAATGGGTGGAGTATTTACGGTAAACTGCCCACTTGGCAGTACATCAAGTG
TATCATATGCCAAGTACGCCCCCTATTGACGTCAATGACGGTAAATGGCCCGCCTGGCATTATGCCCAGT
ACATGACCTTATGGGACTTTCCTACTTGGCAGTACATCTACGTATTAGTCATTGCTATTACCATGGTGAT
GCGGTTTTGGCAGTACATCAATGGGCGTGGATAGCGGTTTGACTCACGGGGATTTCCAAGTCTCCACCCC
ATTGACGTCAATGGGAGTTTGTTTTGGCACCAAAATCAACGGGACTTTCCAAAATGTCGTAACAACTCCG
CCCCATTGACGCAAATGGGCGGTAGGCGTGTACGGTGGGAGGTCTATATAAGCAGAGCTGGTTTAGTGAA
CCGTCAGATCCTCACTCTCTTCCGCCTCGCTGTCTGCGAGGGCCAGCTGTTGGGCTCGCGGTTGAGGACA
AACTCTTCGCGGTCTTTCCAGTACTCTTGGATCGGAAACCCGTCGGCCTCCGAACGGTACTCCGCCACCG
AGGGACCTGAGCGAGTCCGCATCGACCGGATCGGAAAACCTCTCGAGAAAGGCGTCTAACCAGTCACAGT
CGCAAGGTAGGCTGAGCACCGTGGCGGGCGGCAGCGGGTGGCGGTCGGGGTTGTTTCTGGCGGAGGTGCT
GCTGATGATGTAATTAAAGTAGGCGGTGTTGACACCGCGGATGGTCGAGGTGAGGTGTGGCAGGCTTGAG
ATCCAGCTGTTGGGGTGAGTACTCCCTCTCAAAAGCGGGCATTACTTCTGCGCTAAGATTGTCAGTTTCC
AAAAACGAGGAGGATTTGATATTCACCTGGCCCGATCTGGCCATACACTT
